Addgene plasmid #222903: pHDR_NANOS3-T2A-mVenus-PuroTK
Depositing lab: George Church. Publication: Rapid Human Oogonia-like Cell Specification via Combinatorial Transcription Factor-Directed Differentiation. Pierson Smela M, Kramme CC, Fortuna PRJ, Wolf B, Srikar Kavirayuni V, Adams J, Ma C, Velychko S, Widocki U, Goel S, Chen T, Vincoff S, Dong E, Kohman RE, Kobayashi M, Shioda T, Church GM, Chatterjee P. bioRxiv 2022.07.11.499564 10.1101/2022.07.11.499564.
Backbone
  Vector backbone: pHDR
  Vector type: CRISPR
  Selectable markers: Puromycin ; ganciclovir (negative selection)
Growth in bacteria
  Bacterial resistance: Ampicillin, 100 μg/mL
  Growth temperature: 37°C
  Growth strain: NEB Stable
  Copy number: High Copy
Gene/Insert
  Gene/Insert name: mVenus
  Species: H. sapiens (human), Synthetic
  Cloning method: Gibson Cloning
Terms and licenses: Academic/Nonprofit Terms; Industry Terms: Not Available to Industry
Depositor comments: Please visit https://doi.org/10.1101/2022.07.11.499564 for bioRxiv preprint
How to cite: pHDR_NANOS3-T2A-mVenus-PuroTK was a gift from George Church (Addgene plasmid # 222903 ; http://n2t.net/addgene:222903 ; RRID:Addgene_222903)
