[The description below was written by a language model from this plasmid's Addgene catalogue record and pLannotate feature annotations shown in this document.]
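Description:
pHDR_NANOS3-T2A-mVenus-PuroTK is a homology-directed repair donor plasmid, catalogued as a CRISPR vector on the pHDR backbone, for knocking a fluorescent reporter into the human NANOS3 locus. The 8,780 nt plasmid is maintained in bacteria through a high-copy ColE1/pUC origin and an ampicillin resistance gene. It also carries pBluescript-type remnants: an f1 origin, a lacZα fragment, a T7 promoter and part of a multiple cloning site.

The annotated payload begins with human genomic sequence ending in a short fragment of the NANOS3 coding region, which presumably forms the upstream homology arm. The C9orf85 and TINCR fragment calls in this stretch are probably incidental matches within that genomic sequence. mVenus, a monomeric yellow fluorescent protein, follows. The T2A peptide named in the construct title is not separately annotated, but it would sit in the gap between NANOS3 and mVenus, so that the reporter is co-translated with endogenous NANOS3 and released as a separate protein.

Downstream, a partial FRT site precedes a mouse PGK promoter driving a puromycin resistance–truncated HSV thymidine kinase cassette with a bGH polyadenylation signal. This cassette allows puromycin selection of targeted cells and, later, ganciclovir counter-selection for cells that have lost it, probably by FLP-mediated excision, although only one FRT fragment is annotated. The roughly 900 nt after the cassette carries no feature calls apart from a short SV40 promoter fragment, and likely holds the downstream homology arm.

Outside the targeting region, an HSV TK promoter fragment drives diphtheria toxin fragment A, which selects against random integration of the whole plasmid. The associated publication concerns transcription factor-directed specification of human oogonia-like cells, consistent with use as a germ-cell marker reporter. The guide RNA and nuclease are not part of this plasmid.
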