Features (pLannotate 1.2.2; 23 found; start..end, strand, type, name):
    157..284     +  promoter       HSV TK promoter (fragment): herpes simplex virus thymidine kinase promoter
    303..875     +  CDS            DTA: diphtheria toxin fragment A; Corynebacterium diphtheriae tox
    878..950     +  CDS            small t antigen (fragment): SV40 (simian virus 40) small t antigen
    952..1017    +  intron         small t intron: SV40 (simian virus 40) small t antigen intron
   1083..1296    +  polyA_signal   PGK poly(A) signal (fragment): mouse phosphoglycerate kinase 1 polyadenylation signal
   1300..1888    -  rep_origin     ori: high-copy-number ColE1/pMB1/pBR322/pUC origin of replication
   2059..2919    -  CDS            AmpR: β-lactamase; bla; confers resistance to ampicillin, carbenicillin, and related antibiotics
   2920..3024    -  promoter       AmpR promoter: bla
   3077..3505    -  rep_origin     f1 ori (sequence partly withheld): f1 bacteriophage origin of replication; arrow indicates direction of (+) strand synthesis
   3510..3665    -  CDS            lacZα (fragment): LacZα fragment of β-galactosidase; lacZ fragment
   3673..3691    +  promoter       T7 promoter: promoter for bacteriophage T7 RNA polymerase
   3700..3727    -  misc_feature   MCS (fragment): pBluescript multiple cloning site
   3729..3845    -  CDS            C9orf85 (fragment): CI085_HUMAN - Experimental evidence at protein level: Swiss-Prot protein existence level 1. From Homo sapiens (Human).
   3886..3972    +  CDS            TINCR (fragment): TINCR_HUMAN - Also known as LINC00036 Experimental evidence at protein level: Swiss-Prot protein existence level 1. From Homo sapiens (Human).
   4000..4146    -  CDS            C9orf85 (fragment): CI085_HUMAN - Experimental evidence at protein level: Swiss-Prot protein existence level 1. From Homo sapiens (Human).
   4569..4628    +  CDS            NANOS3 (fragment): NANO3_HUMAN - Also known as NOS3. Experimental evidence at protein level: Swiss-Prot protein existence level 1. Plays a role in the maintenance of the undifferentiated state of germ cells regulating the spermatogonia cell cycle and inducing a prolonged transit in G1 phase. Affects cell proliferation probably by repressing translation of specific mRNAs. Maintains the germ cell lineage by suppressing both Bax-dependent and -independent apoptotic pathways. Essential in the early stage embryo to protect the migrating primordial germ cells (PGCs) from apoptosis. From Homo sapiens (Human).
   4686..5405    +  CDS            mVenus: Venus YFP with monomerizing A206K mutation (Nagai et al., 2002; Kremers et al., 2006) mammalian codon-optimized
   5444..5461    +  protein_bind   FRT (minimal) (fragment): supports FLP-mediated excision but not integration (Turan and Bode, 2011) FLP recombinase from the Saccharomyces cerevisiae 2μ plasmid
   5487..5986    +  promoter       PGK promoter: mouse phosphoglycerate kinase 1 promoter
   6011..6605    +  CDS            PuroR (fragment): puromycin N-acetyltransferase; pac from Streptomyces alboniger; confers resistance to puromycin
   6612..7607    +  CDS            ΔTK: truncated herpes simplex virus thymidine kinase (Salomon et al., 1995) confers sensitivity to nucleoside analogs such as acyclovir or ganciclovir
   7635..7859    +  polyA_signal   bGH poly(A) signal: bovine growth hormone polyadenylation signal
   7863..7884    +  promoter       SV40 promoter (fragment): SV40 enhancer and early promoter
>Addgene plasmid #222903 | pHDR_NANOS3-T2A-mVenus-PuroTK | addgene full sequence | sequence record 439433 | Addgene NGS Result
ACCTCCAGATCTTGTCAGTGTGGTTTTCAAGAGGAAGCAAAAAGCCTCTCCACCCAGGCCTGGAATGTTT
CCACCCAATGTCGAGCAGTGTGGTTTTGCAAGAGGAAGCAAAAAGCCTCTCCACCCAGGCCTGGAATGTT
TCCACCCAATGTCGAGCAAACCCCGCCCAGCGTCTTGTCATTGGCGAATTCGAACACGCAGATGCAGTCG
GGGCGGCGCGGTCCCAGGTCCACTTCGCATATTAAGGTGACGCGTGTGGCCTCGAACACCGAGCGACCCT
GCAGGTCCTCGCCATGGATCCTGATGATGTTGTTGATTCTTCTAAATCTTTTGTGATGGAAAACTTTTCT
TCGTACCACGGGACTAAACCTGGTTATGTAGATTCCATTCAAAAAGGTATACAAAAGCCAAAATCTGGTA
CACAAGGAAATTATGACGATGATTGGAAAGGGTTTTATAGTACCGACAATAAATACGACGCTGCGGGATA
CTCTGTAGATAATGAAAACCCGCTCTCTGGAAAAGCTGGAGGCGTGGTCAAAGTGACGTATCCAGGACTG
ACGAAGGTTCTCGCACTAAAAGTGGATAATGCCGAAACTATTAAGAAAGAGTTAGGTTTAAGTCTCACTG
AACCGTTGATGGAGCAAGTCGGAACGGAAGAGTTTATCAAAAGGTTCGGTGATGGTGCTTCGCGTGTAGT
GCTCAGCCTTCCCTTCGCTGAGGGGAGTTCTAGCGTTGAATATATTAATAACTGGGAACAGGCGAAAGCG
TTAAGCGTAGAACTTGAGATTAATTTTGAAACCCGTGGAAAACGTGGCCAAGATGCGATGTATGAGTATA
TGGCTCAAGCCTGTGCAGGAAATCGTGTCAGGCGATCTCTTTGTGAAGGAACCTTACTTCTGTGGTGTGA
CATAATTGGACAAACTACCTACAGAGATTTAAAGCTCTAAGGTAAATATAAAATTTTTAAGTGTATAATG
TGTTAAACTACTGATTCTAATTGTTTGTGTATTTTAGATTCCAACCTATGGAACTGATGAATGGGAGCAG
TGGTGGAATGCAGATCCACTAGAGTCGAGGGATGCAGAAATTGATGATCTATTAAACAATAAAGATGTCC
ACTAAAATGGAAGTTTTTCCTGTCATACTTTGTTAAGAAGGGTGAGAACAGAGTACCTACATTTTGAATG
GAAGGATTGGAGCTACGGGGGTGGGGGTGGGGTGGGATTAGATAAATGCCTGCTCTTTACTGAAGGCTCT
TTACTATTGCTTTATGATAATGTTTCATAGTTGGATGTTTTTCCATAGGCTCCGCCCCCCTGACGAGCAT
CACAAAAATCGACGCTCAAGTCAGAGGTGGCGAAACCCGACAGGACTATAAAGATACCAGGCGTTTCCCC
CTGGAAGCTCCCTCGTGCGCTCTCCTGTTCCGACCCTGCCGCTTACCGGATACCTGTCCGCCTTTCTCCC
TTCGGGAAGCGTGGCGCTTTCTCATAGCTCACGCTGTAGGTATCTCAGTTCGGTGTAGGTCGTTCGCTCC
AAGCTGGGCTGTGTGCACGAACCCCCCGTTCAGCCCGACCGCTGCGCCTTATCCGGTAACTATCGTCTTG
AGTCCAACCCGGTAAGACACGACTTATCGCCACTGGCAGCAGCCACTGGTAACAGGATTAGCAGAGCGAG
GTATGTAGGCGGTGCTACAGAGTTCTTGAAGTGGTGGCCTAACTACGGCTACACTAGAAGAACAGTATTT
GGTATCTGCGCTCTGCTGAAGCCAGTTACCTTCGGAAAAAGAGTTGGTAGCTCTTGATCCGGCAAACAAA
CCACCGCTGGTAGCGGTGGTTTTTTTGTTTGCAAGCAGCAGATTACGCGCAGAAAAAAAGGATCTCAAGA
AGATCCTTTGATCTTTTCTACGGGGTCTGACGCTCAGTGGAACGAAAACTCACGTTAAGGGATTTTGGTC
ATGAGATTATCAAAAAGGATCTTCACCTAGATCCTTTTAAATTAAAAATGAAGTTTTAAATCAATCTAAA
GTATATATGAGTAAACTTGGTCTGACAGTTACCAATGCTTAATCAGTGAGGCACCTATCTCAGCGATCTG
TCTATTTCGTTCATCCATAGTTGCCTGACTCCCCGTCGTGTAGATAACTACGATACGGGAGGGCTTACCA
TCTGGCCCCAGTGCTGCAATGATACCGCGAGACCCACGCTCACCGGCTCCAGATTTATCAGCAATAAACC
AGCCAGCCGGAAGGGCCGAGCGCAGAAGTGGTCCTGCAACTTTATCCGCCTCCATCCAGTCTATTAATTG
TTGCCGGGAAGCTAGAGTAAGTAGTTCGCCAGTTAATAGTTTGCGCAACGTTGTTGCCATTGCTACAGGC
ATCGTGGTGTCACGCTCGTCGTTTGGTATGGCTTCATTCAGCTCCGGTTCCCAACGATCAAGGCGAGTTA
CATGATCCCCCATGTTGTGCAAAAAAGCGGTTAGCTCCTTCGGTCCTCCGATCGTTGTCAGAAGTAAGTT
GGCCGCAGTGTTATCACTCATGGTTATGGCAGCACTGCATAATTCTCTTACTGTCATGCCATCCGTAAGA
TGCTTTTCTGTGACTGGTGAGTACTCAACCAAGTCATTCTGAGAATAGTGTATGCGGCGACCGAGTTGCT
CTTGCCCGGCGTCAATACGGGATAATACCGCGCCACATAGCAGAACTTTAAAAGTGCTCATCATTGGAAA
ACGTTCTTCGGGGCGAAAACTCTCAAGGATCTTACCGCTGTTGAGATCCAGTTCGATGTAACCCACTCGT
GCACCCAACTGATCTTCAGCATCTTTTACTTTCACCAGCGTTTCTGGGTGAGCAAAAACAGGAAGGCAAA
ATGCCGCAAAAAAGGGAATAAGGGCGACACGGAAATGTTGAATACTCATACTCTTCCTTTTTCAATATTA
TTGAAGCATTTATCAGGGTTATTGTCTCATGAGCGGATACATATTTGAATGTATTTAGAAAAATAAACAA
ATAGGGGTTCCGCGCACATTTCCCCGAAAAGTGCCACCTAAATTGTAAGCGTTAATATTTTGTTAAAATT
CGCGTTAAATTTTTGTTAAATCAGCTCATTTTTTAACCAATAGGCCGAAATCGGCAAAATCCCTTATAAA
TCAAAAGAATAGACCGAGATAGGGT
[37 nt withheld, positions 3176-3212]
AAAGAACGTGGACTCCAACGTCAAAGG
[49 nt withheld, positions 3240-3288]
T
[91 nt withheld, positions 3290-3380]
G
[124 nt withheld, positions 3382-3505]
CCCATTCGCCATTCAGGCTGCGCAACTGTTGGGAAGGGCGATCGGTGCGGGCCTCTTCGCTATTACGCCA
GCTGGCGAAAGGGGGATGTGCTGCAAGGCGATTAAGTTGGGTAACGCCAGGGTTTTCCCAGTCACGACGT
TGTAAAACGACGGCCAGTGAGCGCGCGTAATACGACTCACTATAGGGCGAATTGGGTACCGGGCCCCCCC
TCGAGGTCGACGTGCCTGTAGTCCCAGCTACTTGGGAGGCTGACGAGGGAGGATCGCTTGGGTCCAGGGG
ACAGAGGCTGCAGTGAGCTGAGATGGTGCCACTGCACTGCAGCCTGGGCAACACAGCAAGACCTCGTCTT
AAAAAAAAAAAAAAGCACTGGTCATGGTGGCTCATGCCTGTAATCCCAGTACTTGGGGAAGCTGAGGCAG
GTGGATCACCTGAGGTCAGGAATTCAAGACCAGCCTGGCCAACATGGTGAAACCCCGTCTCTACTGAAAA
TACAAAAAATTAACTGGGCATGGTGGCATGCGCCTGTAATCCCTGCTACTCGGGGGGCTGAGACAGGAGA
ATCGCTAGAACCCGGGAGGCGGAGGTCGCAGTGAGCTGAGGTCACGTCACTGCACTCCAGCCTGGGCGAC
AGAGTGAGACTCCGTCTCACAAAAAAAAGAAAGCATGAAAGACTGCCTCCAGGAGAAGATAGTGTTTCCT
GTGAGGTTTGATGCTGTCTCACTGGGAGACGCTGGAGGCCAAAAGGACATAGGGAAGATGGTGTCCTGCG
GCCAGCCTTTCTGATGAACAACTTTTGGGAGTAACAGATCCGGGGACCCCAGAGCACGGCGGCCACGAGA
GGGCACCACAGTCGCAGAATCGGAACTCCTGTGCTTTGTCTCGGGCTCTGGGTCCCAGCGGGGCCGCCCG
GCGGAGCCAGAGACGCCACGGGGTCGCTGTCTCCGGAGCAGCCCCTGGGTGGCGCCAGAGGTCCAGCAGG
CCCGGAGGCCGAGTCCGTGGGCAACTTGGGGAGCGTTGAGTCATCGCCTGTGATTAAGCATTTCTCTCCC
TCCCCCTCCACTAGGTTTCAGAGGTGCCGGGAAGTCTGAGCCTTCGCCCTCCTGCTCTCCCTCCATGTCC
ACCTACGAGGGCAGAGGAAGTCTGCTAACATGCGGTGACGTCGAGGAGAATCCTGGCCCAATGGTGAGCA
AGGGCGAGGAGCTGTTCACCGGGGTGGTGCCCATCCTGGTCGAGCTGGACGGCGACGTAAACGGCCACAA
GTTCAGCGTGTCCGGCGAGGGCGAGGGCGATGCCACCTACGGCAAGCTGACCCTGAAGCTGATCTGCACC
ACCGGCAAGCTGCCCGTGCCCTGGCCCACCCTCGTGACCACCCTGGGCTACGGCCTGCAGTGCTTCGCCC
GCTACCCCGACCACATGAAGCAGCACGACTTCTTCAAGTCCGCCATGCCCGAAGGCTACGTCCAGGAGCG
CACCATCTTCTTCAAGGACGACGGCAACTACAAGACCCGCGCCGAGGTGAAGTTCGAGGGCGACACCCTG
GTGAACCGCATCGAGCTGAAGGGCATCGACTTCAAGGAGGACGGCAACATCCTGGGGCACAAGCTGGAGT
ACAACTACAACAGCCACAACGTCTATATCACCGCCGACAAGCAGAAGAACGGCATCAAGGCCAACTTCAA
GATCCGCCACAACATCGAGGACGGCGGCGTGCAGCTCGCCGACCACTACCAGCAGAACACCCCCATCGGC
GACGGCCCCGTGCTGCTGCCCGACAACCACTACCTGAGCTACCAGTCCAAGCTGAGCAAAGACCCCAACG
AGAAGCGCGATCACATGGTCCTGCTGGAGTTCGTGACCGCCGCCGGGATCACTCTCGGCATGGACGAGCT
GTACAAGTAATAACTTTAAATAATGCCAATTATTTAAAGTTACATATGAGAAAGTATAGGAACTTCAGCT
TGATATCGAATTAATTCTACCGGGTAGGGGAGGCGCTTTTCCCAAGGCAGTCTGGAGCATGCGCTTTAGC
AGCCCCGCTGGGCACTTGGCGCTACACAAGTGGCCTCTGGCCTCGCACACATTCCACATCCACCGGTAGG
CGCCAACCGGCTCCGTTCTTTGGTGGCCCCTTCGCGCCACCTTCTACTCCTCCCCTAGTCAGGAAGTTCC
CCCCCGCCCCGCAGCTCGCGTCGTGCAGGACGTGACAAATGGAAGTAGCACGTCTCACTAGTCTCGTGCA
GATGGACAGCACCGCTGAGCAATGGAAGCGGGTAGGCCTTTGGGGCAGCGGCCAATAGCAGCTTTGCTCC
TTCGCTTTCTGGGCTCAGAGGCTGGGAAGGGGTGGGTCCGGGGGCGGGCTCAGGGGCGGGCTCAGGGGCG
GGGCGGGCGCCCGAAGGTCCTCCGGAGGCCCGGCATTCTGCACGCTTCAAAAGCGCACGTCTGCCGCGCT
GTTCTCCTCTTCCTCATCTCCGGGCCTTTCGACCTGCAGCCAACGCCACCATGGGGACCGAGTACAAGCC
CACGGTGCGCCTCGCCACCCGCGACGACGTCCCCCGGGCCGTACGCACCCTCGCCGCCGCGTTCGCCGAC
TACCCCGCCACGCGCCACACCGTCGACCCGGACCGCCACATCGAGCGGGTCACCGAGCTGCAAGAACTCT
TCCTCACGCGCGTCGGGCTCGACATCGGCAAGGTGTGGGTCGCGGACGACGGCGCCGCGGTGGCGGTCTG
GACCACGCCGGAGAGCGTCGAAGCGGGGGCGGTGTTCGCCGAGATCGGCCCGCGCATGGCCGAGTTGAGC
GGTTCCCGGCTGGCCGCGCAGCAACAGATGGAAGGCCTCCTGGCGCCGCACCGGCCCAAGGAGCCCGCGT
GGTTCCTGGCCACCGTCGGCGTCTCGCCCGACCACCAGGGCAAGGGTCTGGGCAGCGCCGTCGTGCTCCC
CGGAGTGGAGGCGGCCGAGCGCGCCGGGGTGCCCGCCTTCCTGGAGACCTCCGCGCCCCGCAACCTCCCC
TTCTACGAGCGGCTCGGCTTCACCGTCACCGCCGACGTCGAGGTGCCCGAAGGACCGCGCACCTGGTGCA
TGACCCGCAAGCCCGGTGCCGGATCCATGCCCACGCTACTGCGGGTTTATATAGACGGTCCTCACGGGAT
GGGGAAAACCACCACCACGCAACTGCTGGTGGCCCTGGGTTCGCGCGACGATATCGTCTACGTACCCGAG
CCGATGACTTACTGGCAGGTGCTGGGGGCTTCCGAGACAATCGCGAACATCTACACCACACAACACCGCC
TCGACCAGGGTGAGATATCGGCCGGGGACGCGGCGGTGGTAATGACAAGCGCCCAGATAACAATGGGCAT
GCCTTATGCCGTGACCGACGCCGTTCTGGCTCCTCATATCGGGGGGGAGGCTGGGAGCTCACATGCCCCG
CCCCCGGCCCTCACCCTCATCTTCGACCGCCATCCCATCGCCGCCCTCCTGTGCTACCCGGCCGCGCGAT
ACCTTATGGGCAGCATGACCCCCCAGGCCGTGCTGGCGTTCGTGGCCCTCATCCCGCCGACCTTGCCCGG
CACAAACATCGTGTTGGGGGCCCTTCCGGAGGACAGACACATCGACCGCCTGGCCAAACGCCAGCGCCCC
GGCGAGCGGCTTGACCTGGCTATGCTGGCCGCGATTCGCCGCGTTTACGGGCTGCTTGCCAATACGGTGC
GGTATCTGCAGGGCGGCGGGTCGTGGCGGGAGGATTGGGGACAGCTTTCGGGGACGGCCGTGCCGCCCCA
GGGTGCCGAGCCCCAGAGCAACGCGGGCCCACGACCCCATATCGGGGACACGTTATTTACCCTGTTTCGG
GCCCCCGAGTTGCTGGCCCCCAACGGCGACCTGTACAACGTGTTTGCCTGGGCCTTGGACGTCTTGGCCA
AACGCCTCCGTCCCATGCACGTCTTTATCCTGGATTACGACCAATCGCCCGCCGGCTGCCGGGACGCCCT
GCTGCAACTTACCTCCGGGATGGTCCAGACCCACGTCACCACCCCCGGCTCCATACCGACGATCTGCGAC
CTGGCGCGCACGTTTGCCCGGGAGATGGGGGAGGCTAACTGAGCTCTAGAGCTCGCTGATCAGCCTCGAC
TGTGCCTTCTAGTTGCCAGCCATCTGTTGTTTGCCCCTCCCCCGTGCCTTCCTTGACCCTGGAAGGTGCC
ACTCCCACTGTCCTTTCCTAATAAAATGAGGAAATTGCATCGCATTGTCTGAGTAGGTGTCATTCTATTC
TGGGGGGTGGGGTGGGGCAGGACAGCAAGGGGGAGGATTGGGAAGACAATAGCAGGCATGCTGGGGATGC
GGTGGGCTCTATGGCTTCTGAGGCGGAAAGAACCAGCTGGGGCTCGACATACTAGAGTACTTAACTTTAA
ATAATGCCAATTATTTAAAGTTAGGCGCGCCGATATCTAGACCCAGCTGAGGCTGCCTACACCTGGGCAA
GGGCACCGGGGCTCGGCTGGATTTCCAGGAAGACCCACCCTATGACGACTGCCCCCACTCCCAGACCCTC
CCCCCAGCCTGGGATTGAGCCCTGGGGATGACCCGGGGTTGGCAAGGGAAGAGCTGAAATCGCCCTGTCC
TTGGGGACCCCACCCTTTGTGCCATCTGCCGTTTCCCTAGTGCTGGGCATCCAGTCAGCCCTCAATAAAT
GCTTATGAATGGATCAACAACAGACAAGCCCTGGTCTTGGGACAAGGTGTAGTGTGAACCTTGCTGGGAG
TCCTGTACCTAGATCTCCCCTTCTCCTTCTTTGAGTTTCGGCACCCTGGGGTGCTGGGGTGAGCTGCTTT
GTGCAGAGAAACACAAGTGGGTGCCTTGGGGTAGCTGGGGGGGTTCATGGCACCTCAAAGCCAGATCGAC
ATCATGAGACCCTTTCTGTGGACATTTGGTCTTTCAGCCACCCCCTGCACTGACATGCAAGATGGGTGGA
CTCCTCCCATCCCACCCCCAGCTCCGTACTGGAGGTGGGGGCTTCATTTGAGGAAGAAATTGACACACAA
CTAGACAGAGCCCCCCCCCCGACATCCTCATCACTAAGGAAGGTGAATGTTTATGTCACCATGGATGCCC
CAGTGACAAGCCAGGCAGTTTAGAGCAAGGGAGGGACATTTAGGGGGCAGGGAATGGGACCATGTCCTGG
GTGGGCTTGGGCAGGAGCAGAAGGATGGGGCTGTTCTGGCAGGGCGGGGGGGAAATGCATGTGGGGGAAT
CCCCACACCCCTGCCTGCCTCCTCC
